>Addgene plasmid #31115 | pSR-puro-RalBP1 | addgene partial sequence | sequence record 35879 | pLXSN-5
CCCTCACTCCTTCTCTAGGCGCCGGAATTAGATCGATCTCTCGAGGTCGACGGTATCGATAAGCTTAAAA
AGTAGAGAGGACCATGATGTTCTCTTGAAACATCATGGTCAACTCAACTGGGATCTGTGGTCTCATACAG
AACTTATAAGATTCCCAAATCC
